>Addgene plasmid #143709 | TFORF0500 | addgene full sequence | sequence record 409093 | Addgene NGS Result
TTAATGTAGTCTTATGCAATACTCTTGTAGTCTTGCAACATGGTAACGATGAGTTAGCAACATGCCTTAC
AAGGAGAGAAAAAGCACCGTGCATGCCGATTGGTGGAAGTAAGGTGGTACGATCGTGCCTTATTAGGAAG
GCAACAGACGGGTCTGACATGGATTGGACGAACCACTGAATTGCCGCATTGCAGAGATATTGTATTTAAG
TGCCTAGCTCGATACATAAACGGGTCTCTCTGGTTAGACCAGATCTGAGCCTGGGAGCTCTCTGGCTAAC
TAGGGAACCCACTGCTTAAGCCTCAATAAAGCTTGCCTTGAGTGCTTCAAGTAGTGTGTGCCCGTCTGTT
GTGTGACTCTGGTAACTAGAGATCCCTCAGACCCTTTTAGTCAGTGTGGAAAATCTCTAGCAGTGGCGCC
CGAACAGGGACTTGAAAGCGAAAGGGAAACCAGAGGAGCTCTCTCGACGCAGGACTCGGCTTGCTGAAGC
GCGCACGGCAAGAGGCGAGGGGCGGCGACTGGTGAGTACGCCAAAAATTTTGACTAGCGGAGGCTAGAAG
GAGAGAGATGGGTGCGAGAGCGTCAGTATTAAGCGGGGGAGAATTAGATCGCGATGGGAAAAAATTCGGT
TAAGGCCAGGGGGAAAGAAAAAATATAAATTAAAACATATAGTATGGGCAAGCAGGGAGCTAGAACGATT
CGCAGTTAATCCTGGCCTGTTAGAAACATCAGAAGGCTGTAGACAAATACTGGGACAGCTACAACCATCC
CTTCAGACAGGATCAGAAGAACTTAGATCATTATATAATACAGTAGCAACCCTCTATTGTGTGCATCAAA
GGATAGAGATAAAAGACACCAAGGAAGCTTTAGACAAGATAGAGGAAGAGCAAAACAAAAGTAAGACCAC
CGCACAGCAAGCGGCCGCTGATCTTCAGACCTGGAGGAGGAGATATGAGGGACAATTGGAGAAGTGAATT
ATATAAATATAAAGTAGTAAAAATTGAACCATTAGGAGTAGCACCCACCAAGGCAAAGAGAAGAGTGGTG
CAGAGAGAAAAAAGAGCAGTGGGAATAGGAGCTTTGTTCCTTGGGTTCTTGGGAGCAGCAGGAAGCACTA
TGGGCGCAGCGTCAATGACGCTGACGGTACAGGCCAGACAATTATTGTCTGGTATAGTGCAGCAGCAGAA
CAATTTGCTGAGGGCTATTGAGGCGCAACAGCATCTGTTGCAACTCACAGTCTGGGGCATCAAGCAGCTC
CAGGCAAGAATCCTGGCTGTGGAAAGATACCTAAAGGATCAACAGCTCCTGGGGATTTGGGGTTGCTCTG
GAAAACTCATTTGCACCACTGCTGTGCCTTGGAATGCTAGTTGGAGTAATAAATCTCTGGAACAGATTTG
GAATCACACGACCTGGATGGAGTGGGACAGAGAAATTAACAATTACACAAGCTTAATACACTCCTTAATT
GAAGAATCGCAAAACCAGCAAGAAAAGAATGAACAAGAATTATTGGAATTAGATAAATGGGCAAGTTTGT
GGAATTGGTTTAACATAACAAATTGGCTGTGGTATATAAAATTATTCATAATGATAGTAGGAGGCTTGGT
AGGTTTAAGAATAGTTTTTGCTGTACTTTCTATAGTGAATAGAGTTAGGCAGGGATATTCACCATTATCG
TTTCAGACCCACCTCCCAACCCCGAGGGGACCCATGCATTGCATCTCAATTAGTCAGCAACCAGGTGTGG
AAAGTCCCCAGGCTCCCCAGCAGGCAGAAGTATGCAAAGCATGCGTCTCAATTAGTCAGCAACCATAGTC
CCGCCCCTAACTCCGCCCATCCCGCCCCTAACTCCGCCCAGTTCCGCCCATTCTCCGCCCCATGGCTGAC
TAATTTTTTTTATTTATGCAGAGGCCGAGGCCGCCTCGGCCTCTGAGCTATTCCAGAAGTAGTGAGGAGG
CTTTTTTGGAGGCCTAGGCTTTTGCAAAAAGCTTTCTAGAGGTACCACCGGAGCTTACCATGACCGAGTA
CAAGCCCACGGTGCGCCTCGCCACCCGCGACGACGTCCCCAGGGCCGTACGCACCCTCGCCGCCGCGTTC
GCCGACTACCCCGCCACGCGCCACACCGTCGATCCGGACCGCCACATCGAGCGGGTCACCGAGCTGCAAG
AACTCTTCCTCACGCGCGTCGGGCTCGACATCGGCAAGGTGTGGGTCGCGGACGACGGCGCCGCCGTGGC
GGTCTGGACCACGCCGGAGAGCGTCGAAGCGGGGGCGGTGTTCGCCGAGATCGGCCCGCGCATGGCCGAG
TTGAGCGGTTCCCGGCTGGCCGCGCAGCAACAGATGGAAGGCCTCCTGGCGCCGCACCGGCCCAAGGAGC
CCGCGTGGTTCCTGGCCACCGTCGGCGTCTCGCCCGACCACCAGGGCAAGGGTCTGGGCAGCGCCGTCGT
GCTCCCCGGAGTGGAGGCGGCCGAGCGCGCCGGGGTGCCCGCCTTCCTGGAGACCTCCGCGCCCCGCAAC
CTCCCCTTCTACGAGCGGCTCGGCTTCACCGTCACCGCCGACGTCGAGGTGCCCGAAGGACCGCGCACCT
GGTGCATGACCCGCAAGCCCGGTGCCAGTTAACGAATTCTAGATCTTGAGACAAATGGCAGTATTCATCC
ACAATTTTAAAAGAAAAGGGGGGATTGGGGGGTACAGTGCAGGGGAAAGAATAGTAGACATAATAGCAAC
AGACATACAAACTAAAGAATTACAAAAACAAATTACAAAAATTCAAAATTTTCGGGTTTATTACAGGGAC
AGCAGAGATCCACTTTGGCGCCGGCTCGAGGCCTGCAGGTGCAAAGATGGATAAAGTTTTAAACAGAGAG
GAATCTTTGCAGCTAATGGACCTTCTAGGTCTTGAAAGGAGTGGGAATTGGCTCCGGTGCCCGTCAGTGG
GCAGAGCGCACATCGCCCACAGTCCCCGAGAAGTTGGGGGGAGGGGTCGGCAATTGAACCGGTGCCTAGA
GAAGGTGGCGCGGGGTAAACTGGGAAAGTGATGTCGTGTACTGGCTCCGCCTTTTTCCCGAGGGTGGGGG
AGAACCGTATATAAGTGCAGTAGTCGCCGTGAACGTTCTTTTTCGCAACGGGTTTGCCGCCAGAACACAG
GTAAGTGCCGTGTGTGGTTCCCGCGGGCCTGGCCTCTTTACGGGTTATGGCCCTTGCGTGCCTTGAATTA
CTTCCACCTGGCTGCAGTACGTGATTCTTGATCCCGAGCTTCGGGTTGGAAGTGGGTGGGAGAGTTCGAG
GCCTTGCGCTTAAGGAGCCCCTTCGCCTCGTGCTTGAGTTGAGGCCTGGCCTGGGCGCTGGGGCCGCCGC
GTGCGAATCTGGTGGCACCTTCGCGCCTGTCTCGCTGCTTTCGATAAGTCTCTAGCCATTTAAAATTTTT
GATGACCTGCTGCGACGCTTTTTTTCTGGCAAGATAGTCTTGTAAATGCGGGCCAAGATCTGCACACTGG
TATTTCGGTTTTTGGGGCCGCGGGCGGCGACGGGGCCCGTGCGTCCCAGCGCACATGTTCGGCGAGGCGG
GGCCTGCGAGCGCGGCCACCGAGAATCGGACGGGGGTAGTCTCAAGCTGGCCGGCCTGCTCTGGTGCCTG
GCCTCGCGCCGCCGTGTATCGCCCCGCCCTGGGCGGCAAGGCTGGCCCGGTCGGCACCAGTTGCGTGAGC
GGAAAGATGGCCGCTTCCCGGCCCTGCTGCAGGGAGCTCAAAATGGAGGACGCGGCGCTCGGGAGAGCGG
GCGGGTGAGTCACCCACACAAAGGAAAAGGGCCTTTCCGTCCTCAGCCGTCGCTTCATGTGACTCCACGG
AGTACCGGGCGCCGTCCAGGCACCTCGATTAGTTCTCGAGCTTTTGGAGTACGTCGTCTTTAGGTTGGGG
GGAGGGGTTTTATGCGATGGAGTTTCCCCACACTGAGTGGGTGGAGACTGAAGTTAGGCCAGCTTGGCAC
TTGATGTAATTCTCCTTGGAATTTGCCCTTTTTGAGTTTGGATCTTGGTTCATTCTCAAGCCTCAGACAG
TGGTTCAAAGTTTTTTTCTTCCATTTCAGGTGTCGTGAGGCTAGCACCGCCACCATGGCGTGGGACATGT
GCAACCAGGACTCTGAGTCTGTATGGAGTGACATCGAGTGTGCTGCTCTGGTTGGTGAAGACCAGCCTCT
TTGCCCAGATCTTCCTGAACTTGATCTTTCTGAACTAGATGTGAACGACTTGGATACAGACAGCTTTCTG
GGTGGACTCAAGTGGTGCAGTGACCAATCAGAAATAATATCCAATCAGTACAACAATGAGCCTTCAAACA
TATTTGAGAAGATAGATGAAGAGAATGAGGCAAACTTGCTAGCAGTCCTCACAGAGACACTAGACAGTCT
CCCTGTGGATGAAGACGGATTGCCCTCATTTGATGCGCTGACAGATGGAGACGTGACCACTGACAATGAG
GCTAGTCCTTCCTCCATGCCTGACGGCACCCCTCCACCCCAGGAGGCAGAAGAGCCGTCTCTACTTAAGA
AGCTCTTACTGGCACCAGCCAACACTCAGCTAAGTTATAATGAATGCAGTGGTCTCAGTACCCAGAACCA
TGCAAATCACAATCACAGGATCAGAACAAACCCTGCAATTGTTAAGACTGAGAATTCATGGAGCAATAAA
GCGAAGAGTATTTGTCAACAGCAAAAGCCACAAAGACGTCCCTGCTCGGAGCTTCTCAAATATCTGACCA
CAAACGATGACCCTCCTCACACCAAACCCACAGAGAACAGAAACAGCAGCAGAGACAAATGCACCTCCAA
AAAGAAGTCCCACACACAGTCGCAGTCACAACACTTACAAGCCAAACCAACAACTTTATCTCTTCCTCTG
ACCCCAGAGTCACCAAATGACCCCAAGGGTTCCCCATTTGAGAACAAGACTATTGAACGCACCTTAAGTG
TGGAACTCTCTGGAACTGCAGGCCTAACTCCACCCACCACTCCTCCTCATAAAGCCAACCAAGATAACCC
TTTTAGGGCTTCTCCAAAGCTGAAGTCCTCTTGCAAGACTGTGGTGCCACCACCATCAAAGAAGCCCAGG
TACAGTGAGTCTTCTGGTACACAAGGCAATAACTCCACCAAGAAAGGGCCGGAGCAATCCGAGTTGTATG
CACAACTCAGCAAGTCCTCAGTCCTCACTGGTGGACACGAGGAAAGGAAGACCAAGCGGCCCAGTCTGCG
GCTGTTTGGTGACCATGACTATTGCCAGTCAATTAATTCCAAAACAGAAATACTCATTAATATATCACAG
GAGCTCCAAGACTCTAGACAACTAGAAAATAAAGATGTCTCCTCTGATTGGCAGGGGCAGATTTGTTCTT
CCACAGATTCAGACCAGTGCTACCTGAGAGAGACTTTGGAGGCAAGCAAGCAGGTCTCTCCTTGCAGCAC
AAGAAAACAGCTCCAAGACCAGGAAATCCGAGCCGAGCTGAACAAGCACTTCGGTCATCCCAGTCAAGCT
GTTTTTGACGACGAAGCAGACAAGACCGGTGAACTGAGGGACAGTGATTTCAGTAATGAACAATTCTCCA
AACTACCTATGTTTATAAATTCAGGACTAGCCATGGATGGCCTGTTTGATGACAGCGAAGATGAAAGTGA
TAAACTGAGCTACCCTTGGGATGGCACGCAATCCTATTCATTGTTCAATGTGTCTCCTTCTTGTTCTTCT
TTTAACTCTCCATGTAGAGATTCTGTGTCACCACCCAAATCCTTATTTTCTCAAAGACCCCAAAGGATGC
GCTCTCGTTCAAGGTCCTTTTCTCGACACAGGTCGTGTTCCCGATCACCATATTCCAGGTCAAGATCAAG
GTCTCCAGGCAGTAGATCCTCTTCAAGATCCTGCTATTACTATGAGTCAAGCCACTACAGACACCGCACG
CACCGAAATTCTCCCTTGTATGTGAGATCACGTTCAAGATCGCCCTACAGCCGTCGGCCCAGGTATGACA
GCTACGAGGAATATCAGCACGAGAGGCTGAAGAGGGAAGAATATCGCAGAGAGTATGAGAAGCGAGAGTC
TGAGAGGGCCAAGCAAAGGGAGAGGCAGAGGCAGAAGGCAATTGAAGAGCGCCGTGTGATTTATGTCGGT
AAAATCAGACCTGACACAACACGGACAGAACTGAGGGACCGTTTTGAAGTTTTTGGTGAAATTGAGGAGT
GCACAGTAAATCTGCGGGATGATGGAGACAGCTATGGTTTCATTACCTACCGTTATACCTGTGATGCTTT
TGCTGCTCTTGAAAATGGATACACTTTGCGCAGGTCAAACGAAACTGACTTTGAGCTGTACTTTTGTGGA
CGCAAGCAATTTTTCAAGTCTAACTATGCAGACCTAGATTCAAACTCAGATGACTTTGACCCTGCTTCCA
CCAAGAGCAAGTATGACTCTCTGGATTTTGATAGTTTACTGAAAGAAGCTCAGAGAAGCTTGCGCAGGTA
GTAATGAACTAGTCCGTAACTTGAAAGTATTTCGATTTCTTGGCTTTATATATCTTGTGGAAAGGACGAT
TCCCGGAGTGTGAGGCGCATTGGACGCGTTAAGTCGACAATCAACCTCTGGATTACAAAATTTGTGAAAG
ATTGACTGGTATTCTTAACTATGTTGCTCCTTTTACGCTATGTGGATACGCTGCTTTAATGCCTTTGTAT
CATGCTATTGCTTCCCGTATGGCTTTCATTTTCTCCTCCTTGTATAAATCCTGGTTGCTGTCTCTTTATG
AGGAGTTGTGGCCCGTTGTCAGGCAACGTGGCGTGGTGTGCACTGTGTTTGCTGACGCAACCCCCACTGG
TTGGGGCATTGCCACCACCTGTCAGCTCCTTTCCGGGACTTTCGCTTTCCCCCTCCCTATTGCCACGGCG
GAACTCATCGCCGCCTGCCTTGCCCGCTGCTGGACAGGGGCTCGGCTGTTGGGCACTGACAATTCCGTGG
TGTTGTCGGGGAAATCATCGTCCTTTCCTTGGCTGCTCGCCTGTGTTGCCACCTGGATTCTGCGCGGGAC
GTCCTTCTGCTACGTCCCTTCGGCCCTCAATCCAGCGGACCTTCCTTCCCGCGGCCTGCTGCCGGCTCTG
CGGCCTCTTCCGCGTCTTCGCCTTCGCCCTCAGACGAGTCGGATCTCCCTTTGGGCCGCCTCCCCGCGTC
GACTTTAAGACCAATGACTTACAAGGCAGCTGTAGATCTTAGCCACTTTTTAAAAGAAAAGGGGGGACTG
GAAGGGCTAATTCACTCCCAACGAAGACAAGATCTGCTTTTTGCTTGTACTGGGTCTCTCTGGTTAGACC
AGATCTGAGCCTGGGAGCTCTCTGGCTAACTAGGGAACCCACTGCTTAAGCCTCAATAAAGCTTGCCTTG
AGTGCTTCAAGTAGTGTGTGCCCGTCTGTTGTGTGACTCTGGTAACTAGAGATCCCTCAGACCCTTTTAG
TCAGTGTGGAAAATCTCTAGCAGTACGTATAGTAGTTCATGTCATCTTATTATTCAGTATTTATAACTTG
CAAAGAAATGAATATCAGAGAGTGAGAGGAACTTGTTTATTGCAGCTTATAATGGTTACAAATAAAGCAA
TAGCATCACAAATTTCACAAATAAAGCATTTTTTTCACTGCATTCTAGTTGTGGTTTGTCCAAACTCATC
AATGTATCTTATCATGTCTGGCTCTAGCTATCCCGCCCCTAACTCCGCCCATCCCGCCCCTAACTCCGCC
CAGTTCCGCCCATTCTCCGCCCCATGGCTGACTAATTTTTTTTATTTATGCAGAGGCCGAGGCCGCCTCG
GCCTCTGAGCTATTCCAGAAGTAGTGAGGAGGCTTTTTTGGAGGCCTAGGGACGTACCCAATTCGCCCTA
TAGTGAGTCGTATTACGCGCGCTCACTGGCCGTCGTTTTACAACGTCGTGACTGGGAAAACCCTGGCGTT
ACCCAACTTAATCGCCTTGCAGCACATCCCCCTTTCGCCAGCTGGCGTAATAGCGAAGAGGCCCGCACCG
ATCGCCCTTCCCAACAGTTGCGCAGCCTGAATGGCGAATGGG
[124 nt withheld, positions 8093-8216]
C
[91 nt withheld, positions 8218-8308]
A
[49 nt withheld, positions 8310-8358]
CCTTTGACGTTGGAGTCCACGTTCTTT
[37 nt withheld, positions 8386-8422]
ACCCTATCTCGGTCTATTCTTTTGATTTATAAGGGATTTTGCCGATTTCGGCCTATTGGTTAAAAAATGA
GCTGATTTAACAAAAATTTAACGCGAATTTTAACAAAATATTAACGCTTACAATTTAGGTGGCACTTTTC
GGGGAAATGTGCGCGGAACCCCTATTTGTTTATTTTTCTAAATACATTCAAATATGTATCCGCTCATGAG
ACAATAACCCTGATAAATGCTTCAATAATATTGAAAAAGGAAGAGTATGAGTATTCAACATTTCCGTGTC
GCCCTTATTCCCTTTTTTGCGGCATTTTGCCTTCCTGTTTTTGCTCACCCAGAAACGCTGGTGAAAGTAA
AAGATGCTGAAGATCAGTTGGGTGCACGAGTGGGTTACATCGAACTGGATCTCAACAGCGGTAAGATCCT
TGAGAGTTTTCGCCCCGAAGAACGTTTTCCAATGATGAGCACTTTTAAAGTTCTGCTATGTGGCGCGGTA
TTATCCCGTATTGACGCCGGGCAAGAGCAACTCGGTCGCCGCATACACTATTCTCAGAATGACTTGGTTG
AGTACTCACCAGTCACAGAAAAGCATCTTACGGATGGCATGACAGTAAGAGAATTATGCAGTGCTGCCAT
AACCATGAGTGATAACACTGCGGCCAACTTACTTCTGACAACGATCGGAGGACCGAAGGAGCTAACCGCT
TTTTTGCACAACATGGGGGATCATGTAACTCGCCTTGATCGTTGGGAACCGGAGCTGAATGAAGCCATAC
CAAACGACGAGCGTGACACCACGATGCCTGTAGCAATGGCAACAACGTTGCGCAAACTATTAACTGGCGA
ACTACTTACTCTAGCTTCCCGGCAACAATTAATAGACTGGATGGAGGCGGATAAAGTTGCAGGACCACTT
CTGCGCTCGGCCCTTCCGGCTGGCTGGTTTATTGCTGATAAATCTGGAGCCGGTGAGCGTGGGTCTCGCG
GTATCATTGCAGCACTGGGGCCAGATGGTAAGCCCTCCCGTATCGTAGTTATCTACACGACGGGGAGTCA
GGCAACTATGGATGAACGAAATAGACAGATCGCTGAGATAGGTGCCTCACTGATTAAGCATTGGTAACTG
TCAGACCAAGTTTACTCATATATACTTTAGATTGATTTAAAACTTCATTTTTAATTTAAAAGGATCTAGG
TGAAGATCCTTTTTGATAATCTCATGACCAAAATCCCTTAACGTGAGTTTTCGTTCCACTGAGCGTCAGA
CCCCGTAGAAAAGATCAAAGGATCTTCTTGAGATCCTTTTTTTCTGCGCGTAATCTGCTGCTTGCAAACA
AAAAAACCACCGCTACCAGCGGTGGTTTGTTTGCCGGATCAAGAGCTACCAACTCTTTTTCCGAAGGTAA
CTGGCTTCAGCAGAGCGCAGATACCAAATACTGTTCTTCTAGTGTAGCCGTAGTTAGGCCACCACTTCAA
GAACTCTGTAGCACCGCCTACATACCTCGCTCTGCTAATCCTGTTACCAGTGGCTGCTGCCAGTGGCGAT
AAGTCGTGTCTTACCGGGTTGGACTCAAGACGATAGTTACCGGATAAGGCGCAGCGGTCGGGCTGAACGG
GGGGTTCGTGCACACAGCCCAGCTTGGAGCGAACGACCTACACCGAACTGAGATACCTACAGCGTGAGCT
ATGAGAAAGCGCCACGCTTCCCGAAGGGAGAAAGGCGGACAGGTATCCGGTAAGCGGCAGGGTCGGAACA
GGAGAGCGCACGAGGGAGCTTCCAGGGGGAAACGCCTGGTATCTTTATAGTCCTGTCGGGTTTCGCCACC
TCTGACTTGAGCGTCGATTTTTGTGATGCTCGTCAGGGGGGCGGAGCCTATGGAAAAACGCCAGCAACGC
GGCCTTTTTACGGTTCCTGGCCTTTTGCTGGCCTTTTGCTCACATGTTCTTTCCTGCGTTATCCCCTGAT
TCTGTGGATAACCGTATTACCGCCTTTGAGTGAGCTGATACCGCTCGCCGCAGCCGAACGACCGAGCGCA
GCGAGTCAGTGAGCGAGGAAGCGGAAGAGCGCCCAATACGCAAACCGCCTCTCCCCGCGCGTTGGCCGAT
TCATTAATGCAGCTGGCACGACAGGTTTCCCGACTGGAAAGCGGGCAGTGAGCGCAACGCAATTAATGTG
AGTTAGCTCACTCATTAGGCACCCCAGGCTTTACACTTTATGCTTCCGGCTCGTATGTTGTGTGGAATTG
TGAGCGGATAACAATTTCACACAGGAAACAGCTATGACCATGATTACGCCAAGCGCGCAATTAACCCTCA
CTAAAGGGAACAAAAGCTGGAGCTGCAAGC
Features (pLannotate 1.2.2; 31 found; start..end, strand, type, name):
      5..231     +  promoter       RSV promoter: Rous sarcoma virus enhancer/promoter
    232..412     +  LTR            5' LTR (truncated): truncated 5' long terminal repeat (LTR) from HIV-1
    459..584     +  misc_feature   HIV-1 Ψ: packaging signal of human immunodeficiency virus type 1
    568..931     +  CDS            HIV-1 gag (fragment): gag protein from human immunodeficiency virus 1; gag
   1077..1310    +  misc_feature   RRE: The Rev response element (RRE) of HIV-1 allows for Rev-dependent mRNA export from the nucleus to the cytoplasm.
   1687..1713    +  CDS            Rev (fragment): human immunodeficiency virus 1 (HIV-1) Rev protein; rev; enhances nuclear export of unspliced and incompletely spliced viral mRNAs
   1720..1743    +  promoter       SV40 promoter (fragment): SV40 early promoter
   1744..1815    +  promoter       SV40 promoter (fragment): SV40 enhancer and early promoter
   1839..1974    +  rep_origin     SV40 ori: SV40 origin of replication
   2020..2616    +  CDS            PuroR (fragment): puromycin N-acetyltransferase; pac from Streptomyces; confers resistance to puromycin
   2665..2782    +  misc_feature   cPPT/CTS: central polypurine tract and central termination sequence of HIV-1
   2847..2913    +  CDS            small t antigen (fragment): SV40 (simian virus 40) small t antigen
   2920..4098    +  promoter       EF-1α promoter: strong constitutive promoter for human elongation factor EF-1α
   4115..6508    +  CDS            PPARGC1A: PRGC1_HUMAN - Also known as LEM6, PGC1, PGC1A, PPARGC1. Experimental evidence at protein level: Swiss-Prot protein existence level 1. Transcriptional coactivator for steroid receptors and nuclear receptors. Greatly increases the transcriptional activity of PPARG and thyroid hormone receptor on the uncoupling protein promoter. Can regulate key mitochondrial genes that contribute to the program of adaptive thermogenesis. Plays an essential role in metabolic reprogramming in response to dietary availability through coordination of the expression of a wide array of genes involved in glucose and fa
   6524..6577    +  promoter       U6 promoter (fragment): RNA polymerase III promoter for human U6 snRNA
   6619..7207    +  misc_feature   WPRE: woodchuck hepatitis virus posttranscriptional regulatory element
   7258..7277    +  misc_feature   cPPT/CTS (fragment): central polypurine tract and central termination sequence of HIV-1
   7279..7512    +  LTR            3' LTR (ΔU3): self-inactivating 3' long terminal repeat (LTR) from HIV-1
   7590..7711    +  polyA_signal   SV40 poly(A) signal: SV40 polyadenylation signal
   7751..7886    +  rep_origin     SV40 ori: SV40 origin of replication
   7907..7925    -  promoter       T7 promoter: promoter for bacteriophage T7 RNA polymerase
   7933..8088    +  CDS            lacZα (fragment): LacZα fragment of β-galactosidase; lacZ fragment
   8093..8521    +  rep_origin     f1 ori (sequence partly withheld): f1 bacteriophage origin of replication; arrow indicates direction of (+) strand synthesis
   8574..8678    +  promoter       AmpR promoter: bla
   8679..9539    +  CDS            AmpR: β-lactamase; bla; confers resistance to ampicillin, carbenicillin, and related antibiotics
   9710..10298   +  rep_origin     ori: high-copy-number ColE1/pMB1/pBR322/pUC origin of replication
  10481..10573   +  CDS            lacI (fragment): lac repressor; lacI; The lac repressor binds to the lac operator to inhibit transcription in E. coli. This inhibition can be relieved by adding lactose or isopropyl-β-D-thiogalactopyranoside (IPTG).
  10586..10607   +  protein_bind   CAP binding site: CAP binding activates transcription in the presence of cAMP. E. coli catabolite activator protein
  10622..10652   +  promoter       lac promoter: promoter for the E. coli lac operon
  10656..10678   +  protein_bind   lac operator (fragment): The lac repressor binds to the lac operator to inhibit transcription in E. coli. This inhibition can be relieved by adding lactose or isopropyl-β-D-thiogalactopyranoside (IPTG). lac repressor encoded by lacI
  10721..10739   +  promoter       T3 promoter: promoter for bacteriophage T3 RNA polymerase
