[The description below was written by a language model from this plasmid's Addgene catalogue record and pLannotate feature annotations shown in this document.]
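Description:
TFORF0500 is a third-generation-style, self-inactivating lentiviral expression plasmid built on the pLX_TRC317 backbone. It belongs to a barcoded library of transcription factor open reading frames designed for pooled overexpression screens in mammalian cells. In bacteria it is maintained through a high-copy ColE1/pUC-type origin and selected with ampicillin via the β-lactamase gene. An f1 origin and remnants of a lac/T3/T7 cloning region are also present in the backbone. The depositor warns that the plasmid can recombine, as is common for LTR-containing vectors.

The viral transfer cassette begins with an RSV promoter fused to a truncated HIV-1 5' LTR, which drives genomic RNA production in packaging cells. This is followed by the Ψ packaging signal with a partial gag sequence, the Rev response element for nuclear export, and a cPPT/CTS element. The cassette ends in a ΔU3 3' LTR, which disables the viral promoter after integration, followed by an SV40 polyadenylation signal.

Two expression units lie between the LTRs. An SV40 early promoter drives puromycin N-acetyltransferase for selection of transduced cells. The strong constitutive EF-1α promoter drives the human PPARGC1A (PGC-1α) coding sequence, which encodes a transcriptional coactivator of nuclear receptors involved in mitochondrial and metabolic gene programs. A WPRE downstream of the ORF enhances transcript stability and expression.

The catalogue entry describes a unique 24-bp barcode that identifies the ORF in pooled screens, but the barcode is not annotated in the feature table. The short U6 promoter fragment annotated between the ORF and the WPRE is probably only a partial sequence match rather than a functional promoter. The construct is intended for studies such as directed differentiation screening.
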