Addgene plasmid #143709: TFORF0500
Purpose: Lentiviral vector for overexpressing transcription factor ORFs with unique 24-bp barcodes. Barcodes facilitate identification of transcription factors in pooled screens.
Depositing lab: Feng Zhang. Depositing organization: Broad Institute. Publication: A transcription factor atlas of directed differentiation. Joung J, Ma S, Tay T, Geiger-Schuller KR, Kirchgatterer PC, Verdine VK, Guo B, Arias-Garcia MA, Allen WE, Singh A, Kuksenko O, Abudayyeh OO, Gootenberg JS, Fu Z, Macrae RK, Buenrostro JD, Regev A, Zhang F. Cell. 2023 Jan 5;186(1):209-229.e26. doi: 10.1016/j.cell.2022.11.026. PubMed 36608654.
Backbone
  Vector backbone: pLX_TRC317
  Backbone manufacturer: Broad Institute Genetic Perturbation Platform
  Backbone size w/o insert (bp): 8264
  Vector type: Mammalian Expression, Lentiviral
  Selectable markers: Puromycin
Growth in bacteria
  Bacterial resistance: Ampicillin, 100 μg/mL
  Growth temperature: 37°C
  Growth strain: NEB Stable
  Copy number: High Copy
Gene/Insert
  Gene/Insert name: PPARGC1A
  Species: H. sapiens (human)
  Insert size (bp): 2498
  Entrez Gene: PPARGC1A (a.k.a. LEM6, PGC-1(alpha), PGC-1alpha, PGC-1v, PGC1, PGC1A, PPARGC1)
  Promoter: EF1a
  Cloning method: Unknown
  Sequencing primers: 5′ GGGTGGAGACTGAAGTTAGGCCAG; 3′ CACATAGCGTAAAAGGAGCAACATAG
Terms and licenses: Academic/Nonprofit Terms; Industry Terms: Not Available to Industry
Depositor comments: NM_013261,ENST00000264867 . The transcription factor ORF portion of this plasmid was synthesized by Genewiz. Please test multiple small colonies in case of plasmid recombination. To make this collection available in a timely manner, a portion of this collection was not fully sequenced by Addgene. If an Addgene verified full plasmid sequence is not available, please contact us prior to placing an order to request the full sequence.
How to cite: TFORF0500 was a gift from Feng Zhang (Addgene plasmid # 143709 ; http://n2t.net/addgene:143709 ; RRID:Addgene_143709)
