>Addgene plasmid #143709 | TFORF0500 | depositor partial sequence | sequence record 283257 | Insert
ACCGCCACCATGGCGTGGGACATGTGCAACCAGGACTCTGAGTCTGTATGGAGTGACATCGAGTGTGCTG
CTCTGGTTGGTGAAGACCAGCCTCTTTGCCCAGATCTTCCTGAACTTGATCTTTCTGAACTAGATGTGAA
CGACTTGGATACAGACAGCTTTCTGGGTGGACTCAAGTGGTGCAGTGACCAATCAGAAATAATATCCAAT
CAGTACAACAATGAGCCTTCAAACATATTTGAGAAGATAGATGAAGAGAATGAGGCAAACTTGCTAGCAG
TCCTCACAGAGACACTAGACAGTCTCCCTGTGGATGAAGACGGATTGCCCTCATTTGATGCGCTGACAGA
TGGAGACGTGACCACTGACAATGAGGCTAGTCCTTCCTCCATGCCTGACGGCACCCCTCCACCCCAGGAG
GCAGAAGAGCCGTCTCTACTTAAGAAGCTCTTACTGGCACCAGCCAACACTCAGCTAAGTTATAATGAAT
GCAGTGGTCTCAGTACCCAGAACCATGCAAATCACAATCACAGGATCAGAACAAACCCTGCAATTGTTAA
GACTGAGAATTCATGGAGCAATAAAGCGAAGAGTATTTGTCAACAGCAAAAGCCACAAAGACGTCCCTGC
TCGGAGCTTCTCAAATATCTGACCACAAACGATGACCCTCCTCACACCAAACCCACAGAGAACAGAAACA
GCAGCAGAGACAAATGCACCTCCAAAAAGAAGTCCCACACACAGTCGCAGTCACAACACTTACAAGCCAA
ACCAACAACTTTATCTCTTCCTCTGACCCCAGAGTCACCAAATGACCCCAAGGGTTCCCCATTTGAGAAC
AAGACTATTGAACGCACCTTAAGTGTGGAACTCTCTGGAACTGCAGGCCTAACTCCACCCACCACTCCTC
CTCATAAAGCCAACCAAGATAACCCTTTTAGGGCTTCTCCAAAGCTGAAGTCCTCTTGCAAGACTGTGGT
GCCACCACCATCAAAGAAGCCCAGGTACAGTGAGTCTTCTGGTACACAAGGCAATAACTCCACCAAGAAA
GGGCCGGAGCAATCCGAGTTGTATGCACAACTCAGCAAGTCCTCAGTCCTCACTGGTGGACACGAGGAAA
GGAAGACCAAGCGGCCCAGTCTGCGGCTGTTTGGTGACCATGACTATTGCCAGTCAATTAATTCCAAAAC
AGAAATACTCATTAATATATCACAGGAGCTCCAAGACTCTAGACAACTAGAAAATAAAGATGTCTCCTCT
GATTGGCAGGGGCAGATTTGTTCTTCCACAGATTCAGACCAGTGCTACCTGAGAGAGACTTTGGAGGCAA
GCAAGCAGGTCTCTCCTTGCAGCACAAGAAAACAGCTCCAAGACCAGGAAATCCGAGCCGAGCTGAACAA
GCACTTCGGTCATCCCAGTCAAGCTGTTTTTGACGACGAAGCAGACAAGACCGGTGAACTGAGGGACAGT
GATTTCAGTAATGAACAATTCTCCAAACTACCTATGTTTATAAATTCAGGACTAGCCATGGATGGCCTGT
TTGATGACAGCGAAGATGAAAGTGATAAACTGAGCTACCCTTGGGATGGCACGCAATCCTATTCATTGTT
CAATGTGTCTCCTTCTTGTTCTTCTTTTAACTCTCCATGTAGAGATTCTGTGTCACCACCCAAATCCTTA
TTTTCTCAAAGACCCCAAAGGATGCGCTCTCGTTCAAGGTCCTTTTCTCGACACAGGTCGTGTTCCCGAT
CACCATATTCCAGGTCAAGATCAAGGTCTCCAGGCAGTAGATCCTCTTCAAGATCCTGCTATTACTATGA
GTCAAGCCACTACAGACACCGCACGCACCGAAATTCTCCCTTGTATGTGAGATCACGTTCAAGATCGCCC
TACAGCCGTCGGCCCAGGTATGACAGCTACGAGGAATATCAGCACGAGAGGCTGAAGAGGGAAGAATATC
GCAGAGAGTATGAGAAGCGAGAGTCTGAGAGGGCCAAGCAAAGGGAGAGGCAGAGGCAGAAGGCAATTGA
AGAGCGCCGTGTGATTTATGTCGGTAAAATCAGACCTGACACAACACGGACAGAACTGAGGGACCGTTTT
GAAGTTTTTGGTGAAATTGAGGAGTGCACAGTAAATCTGCGGGATGATGGAGACAGCTATGGTTTCATTA
CCTACCGTTATACCTGTGATGCTTTTGCTGCTCTTGAAAATGGATACACTTTGCGCAGGTCAAACGAAAC
TGACTTTGAGCTGTACTTTTGTGGACGCAAGCAATTTTTCAAGTCTAACTATGCAGACCTAGATTCAAAC
TCAGATGACTTTGACCCTGCTTCCACCAAGAGCAAGTATGACTCTCTGGATTTTGATAGTTTACTGAAAG
AAGCTCAGAGAAGCTTGCGCAGGTAGTAATGAACTAGTCCGTAACTTGAAAGTATTTCGATTTCTTGGCT
TTATATATCTTGTGGAAAGGACGATTCCCGGAGTGTGAGGCGCATTGG
