>Addgene plasmid #143709 | TFORF0500 | depositor partial sequence | sequence record 283258 | Barcode
TTCCCGGAGTGTGAGGCGCATTGG
